Addgene plasmid #27277: pGB-REL
Depositing lab: Thomas Gilmore. Depositing organization: Boston University Main Campus. Publication: Deletion analysis and alternative splicing define a transactivation inhibitory domain in human oncoprotein REL. Leeman JR, Weniger MA, Barth TF, Gilmore TD. Oncogene. 2008 Dec 4. 27(53):6770-81. 10.1038/onc.2008.284 PubMed 18695674.
Backbone
  Vector backbone: pGBT9
  Backbone size w/o insert (bp): 5524
  Vector type: Yeast Expression
Growth in bacteria
  Bacterial resistance: Ampicillin, 100 μg/mL
  Growth temperature: 37°C
  Growth strain: DH5alpha
  Copy number: High Copy
Gene/Insert
  Gene/Insert name: REL
  Species: H. sapiens (human)
  Insert size (bp): 927
  Entrez Gene: REL (a.k.a. C-Rel, HIVEN86A, IMD92)
  Tag / fusion protein: GAL4 (aa1-147) (N terminal on backbone)
  Cloning method: Restriction Enzyme; 5′ cloning site BamHI (not destroyed); 3′ cloning site XhoI (not destroyed)
  Sequencing primers: 5′ Gal4 N-term
Terms and licenses: Academic/Nonprofit Terms; Industry Terms: Not Available to Industry
How to cite: pGB-REL was a gift from Thomas Gilmore (Addgene plasmid # 27277 ; http://n2t.net/addgene:27277 ; RRID:Addgene_27277)
