[The description below was written by a language model from this plasmid's Addgene catalogue record.]
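Description:
pGB-REL is a yeast expression plasmid built on the pGBT9 backbone (about 5.5 kb without insert), the classic GAL4 DNA-binding-domain vector used in yeast two-hybrid and one-hybrid style transactivation assays. It is propagated in E. coli as a high-copy plasmid under ampicillin selection. The record gives no feature table and does not list the yeast selectable marker, yeast replication origin or the promoter driving the fusion, so these details cannot be confirmed from the entry itself, although pGBT9-type vectors are generally known as shuttle plasmids that carry a yeast auxotrophic marker and a yeast promoter upstream of the GAL4 coding region.

The payload is a 927 bp fragment of human REL (c-Rel), an NF-κB family transcription factor and oncoprotein, cloned between BamHI and XhoI sites that both remain intact. It sits in frame downstream of the backbone-encoded GAL4 DNA-binding domain (amino acids 1–147), giving an N-terminal GAL4–REL fusion. The insert is too short to encode the whole REL protein, so it represents only a portion of it, but the record does not specify which residues are included. When expressed in a yeast strain carrying GAL4-responsive reporter genes, the GAL4 domain tethers the REL sequence to the reporter promoters, so reporter output reflects the intrinsic transactivation capacity of the fused REL segment. This fits the associated study, which used deletion analysis and splice variants to define a transactivation inhibitory domain in human REL. The construct could also serve as a bait in two-hybrid interaction screens.
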