>Addgene plasmid #27277 | pGB-REL | addgene partial sequence | sequence record 33523 | 27277 with Gal4N-term
GCGGATTCCGGGGATCCCCGGGCTGCAGGAATTCGATATCTGCCAGATGAAAAAGATACTTACGGCAATA
AAGCAAAGAAACAAAAGACAACTCTGCTTTTCCAGAAACTGTGCCAGGATCACGTTAATTTTCCTGAGAG
ACCAAGACCTGGTCTCCTCGGTTCAATTGGAGAAGGAAGATACTTCAAAAAAGAACCAAACTTGTTTTCT
CATGATGCAGTTGTGAGAGAAATGCCTACAGGGGTTTCAAGTCAAGCAGAATCCTACTATCCCTCACCTG
GGCCCATCTCAAGTGGATTGTCACATCATGCCTCAATGGCACCTCTGCCTTCTTCAAGCTGGTCATCAGT
GGCCCACCCCACCCCACGCTCAGGCAATACAAACCCACTGAGTAGTTTTTCAACAAGGACACTTCCTTCT
AATTCGCAAGGTATCCCACCATTCCTGAGAATACCTGTTGGGAATGATTTAAATGCTTCTAATGCTTGCA
TTTACAACAATGCCGATGACATAGTCGGAATGGAAGCGTCATCCATGCCATCAGCAGATTTATATGGTAT
TTCTGATCCCAACATGCTGTCTAATTGTTCTGTGAATATGATGACAACCAGCAGTGACAGCATGGGAGAG
ACTGATAATCCAAGACTTCTGAGCATGAATCTTGAAAACCCCTCATGTAATTCAGTGTTAGACCCAAGAG
ACTTGAGACAGCTCCATCAGATGTCCTCTTCCAGTATGTCAGCAGGCGCCAATTCCAATACTACTGTTTT
TGTTTCACAATCAGATGCATTTGAGGGATCTGACTTCAGTTGTGCAGATAACAGCATGATAAATGAGTCG
GGACCATCAAACAGTACTAATCCAAACAGTGATGGTTTTGTTCAAGAACTCGGTATTCAG
